Addgene plasmid #53260: pEntry Tshld(FKBP F36V)-GFP
Purpose: pEntry Tshld(FKBP F36V)-GFP is a product of BP recombination reaction between attB flanked Tshld(F36V) system-encoded PCR product and pDonor 201 plasmid.
Depositing lab: Matthew Pratt. Depositing organization: University of Southern California. Publication: A Dual Small-Molecule Rheostat for Precise Control of Protein Concentration in Mammalian Cells. Lin YH, Pratt MR. Chembiochem. 2014 Mar 11. doi: 10.1002/cbic.201400006. PubMed 24615791.
Backbone
  Vector backbone: pDONR 201
  Backbone manufacturer: Clonetech
  Backbone size w/o insert (bp): 4470
  Total vector size (bp): 4073
  Modifications to backbone: Note that the insert was introduced by BP recombination reaction
Growth in bacteria
  Bacterial resistance: Kanamycin, 50 μg/mL
  Growth temperature: 37°C
  Growth strain: DH5alpha
  Copy number: High Copy
Gene/Insert
  Gene/Insert name: Tshld(FKBP F36V)-GFP (alt name: FLAG tag-FRB-UbN(I13G)-T2A-FKBP*(F36V)-UbC-HA tag-GFP)
  Mutation: FKBP F36V
  Tag / fusion protein: Flag (N terminal on insert); HA (C terminal on insert); EGFP (C terminal on insert)
  Cloning method: Gateway Cloning
  Sequencing primers: 5′ TCGCGTTAACGCTAGCATGGATCTC; 3′ GTAACATCAGAGATTTTGAGACAC
Terms and licenses: Academic/Nonprofit Terms; Industry Terms: Not Available to Industry
Depositor comments: The Tshld(FKBP F36V) system allows users to fine-tune the concentration of a protein of interest in mammalian cells by titrating the concentration of non-toxic small molecule Shld1. Unlike other post-translational techniques, the Tshld(FKBP F36V) system releases its protein of interest in its native form, so it is highly attractive to be used in investigations of proteins involved in multimeric protein complexes.
How to cite: pEntry Tshld(FKBP F36V)-GFP was a gift from Matthew Pratt (Addgene plasmid # 53260 ; http://n2t.net/addgene:53260 ; RRID:Addgene_53260)
