[The description below was written by a language model from this plasmid's Addgene catalogue record and pLannotate feature annotations shown in this document.]
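Description:
pEntry Tshld(FKBP F36V)-GFP is a Gateway entry clone of about 4.1 kb, made by a BP recombination between an attB-flanked PCR product and the pDONR 201 donor vector. It is propagated in E. coli on a high-copy ColE1/pUC-type origin with kanamycin selection. rrnB T1 and T2 terminators lie upstream of the cloning site and insulate the insert from read-through transcription. The insert sits between attL1 and attL2 sites, so it can be moved by an LR reaction into a destination vector. No promoter is annotated upstream of the cassette, as expected for an entry clone, so mammalian expression depends on the destination vector chosen.

The payload is a single open reading frame, described by the depositor as FLAG tag-FRB-UbN(I13G)-T2A-FKBP*(F36V)-UbC-HA tag-GFP. The feature table is consistent with this order: a FLAG epitope, an FRB domain, an N-terminal ubiquitin fragment, an FKBP12-derived destabilization domain responsive to Shield1, a C-terminal ubiquitin fragment and EGFP. The T2A and HA elements are not annotated separately. The T2A peptide splits the translation product into two polypeptides, each carrying half of a split ubiquitin. This layout suggests that the FKBP-containing half is unstable unless the ligand is present, and that ligand-promoted association of the halves reconstitutes ubiquitin so the downstream cargo is cleaved off, although the record does not spell out the mechanism.

According to the depositor, titrating the non-toxic small molecule Shld1 fine-tunes the level of a protein of interest in mammalian cells and releases it in native form, which is useful for studying subunits of multimeric complexes. Here GFP serves as the reporter cargo.
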