Features (pLannotate 1.2.2; 13 found; start..end, strand, type, name):
      1..46      +  rep_origin     RSF ori (fragment): Plasmids containing the RSF 1030 origin of replication can be propagated in E. coli cells that contain additional plasmids with compatible origins.
     73..100     -  terminator     rrnB T2 terminator: transcription terminator T2 from the E. coli rrnB gene
    232..275     +  terminator     rrnB T1 terminator: Escherichia coli rrnB; transcription terminator T1 from the E. coli rrnB gene
    331..430     +  protein_bind   attL1: mutant version of attL; recombination site for the Gateway® LR reaction LR Clonase™
    433..457     +  CDS            3xFLAG (fragment): three tandem FLAG® epitope tags
    470..748     +  CDS            FRB*: T2098L mutant of FKBP-rapamycin binding domain of human FRAP binds synthetic ligands such as AP21967
    836..913     +  CDS            UBIQ_LUMTE (fragment): Experimental evidence at protein level: Swiss-Prot protein existence level 1. Ubiquitin exists either covalently attached to another protein, or free (unanchored). When covalently bound, it is conjugated to target proteins via an isopeptide bond either as a monomer (monoubiquitin), a polymer linked via different Lys residues of the ubiquitin (polyubiquitin chains) or a linear polymer linked via the initiator Met of the ubiquitin (linear polyubiquitin chains). Polyubiquitin chains, when attached to a target protein, have different functions depending on the Lys residue of the ubiquitin that is
    983..1306    +  CDS            DD: destabilization domain that can be stabilized by Shield1 in the ProteoTuner™ system L106P mutant of FKBP12
   1361..1464    +  CDS            ubiquitin (fragment): Saccharomyces cerevisiae ubiquitin
   1523..2242    +  CDS            EGFP: the original enhanced GFP (Yang et al., 1996) mammalian codon-optimized
   2250..2349    -  protein_bind   attL2: mutant version of attL; recombination site for the Gateway® LR reaction LR Clonase™
   2472..3281    +  CDS            KanR: aminoglycoside phosphotransferase; aph(3')-Ia; confers resistance to kanamycin in bacteria or G418 (Geneticin®) in eukaryotes
   3424..4012    +  rep_origin     ori: high-copy-number ColE1/pMB1/pBR322/pUC origin of replication
>Addgene plasmid #53260 | pEntry Tshld(FKBP F36V)-GFP | depositor full sequence | sequence record 82981 | pEntry Tshld(FKBP F36V)-GFP sequence 4074 bps
CTTTCCTGCGTTATCCCCTGATTCTGTGGATAACCGTATTACCGCTAGCCAGGAAGAGTTTGTAGAAACG
CAAAAAGGCCATCCGTCAGGATGGCCTTCTGCTTAGTTTGATGCCTGGCAGTTTATGGCGGGCGTCCTGC
CCGCCACCCTCCGGGCCGTTGCTTCACAACGTTCAAATCCGCTCCCGGCGGATTTGTCCTACTCAGGAGA
GCGTTCACCGACAAACAACAGATAAAACGAAAGGCCCAGTCTTCCGACTGAGCCTTTCGTTTTATTTGAT
GCCTGGCAGTTCCCTACTCTCGCGTTAACGCTAGCATGGATCTCGGGCCCCAAATAATGATTTTATTTTG
ACTGATAGTGACCTGTTCGTTGCAACACATTGATGAGCAATGCTTTTTTATAATGCCAACTTTGTACAAA
AAAGCAGGCTATGGACTACAAAGACGATGACGATAAAATGGCTTCCAGAATCCTCTGGCATGAGATGTGG
CATGAAGGCCTGGAAGAGGCATCTCGTTTGTACTTTGGGGAAAGGAACGTGAAAGGCATGTTTGAGGTGC
TGGAGCCCTTGCATGCTATGATGGAACGGGGCCCCCAGACTCTGAAGGAAACATCCTTTAATCAGGCCTA
TGGTCGAGATTTAATGGAGGCCCAAGAGTGGTGCAGGAAGTACATGAAATCAGGGAATGTCAAGGACCTC
CTCCAAGCCTGGGACCTCTATTATCATGTGTTCCGACGAATCTCAAAGGGTACCGGCGGCGGCAGCGGCG
GCGGCAGCGGCGGCGGCAGCGGCGGCGGCAGCATGCAGATCTTCGTGAAGACCCTGACTGGTAAGACCGG
CACCCTGGAGGTGGAGCCCAGTGACACCATCGAGAATGTCAAGGCAAAGATCCAAGATAAGGAAGGCATC
CCTGGCGGCGAGGGCAGGGGCTCCCTGCTGACCTGCGGCGACGTGGAGGAGAACCCCGGCCCCATGCTCG
AGATGGGAGTGCAGGTGGAAACCATCTCCCCAGGAGACGGGCGCACCTTCCCCAAGCGCGGCCAGACCTG
CGTGGTGCACTACACCGGGATGCTTGAAGATGGAAAGAAAGTGGATTCCTCCCGGGACAGAAACAAGCCC
TTTAAGTTTATGCTAGGCAAGCAGGAGGTGATCCGAGGCTGGGAAGAAGGGGTTGCCCAGATGAGTGTGG
GTCAGAGAGCCAAACTGACTATATCTCCAGATTATGCCTATGGTGCCACTGGGCACCCAGGCATCATCCC
ACCACATGCCACTCTCGTCTTCGATGTGGAGCTTCTAAAACCGGAAGGTACCGGCGGCGGCAGCGGCGGC
GGCAGCGGCGGCGGCAGCGGCGGCGGCAGCGGTATCCCTCCAGATCAACAAAGATTGATCTTTGCCGGTA
AGCAGCTAGAAGACGGTAGAACGCTGTCTGATTACAACATTCAGAAGGAGTCCACCTTACATCTGGTCTT
GAGACTCCGCGGTGGTATGTACCCCTACGACGTGCCAGACTACGCGGAATTCATGGTGAGCAAGGGCGAG
GAGCTGTTCACCGGGGTGGTGCCCATCCTGGTCGAGCTGGACGGCGACGTAAACGGCCACAAGTTCAGCG
TGTCCGGCGAGGGCGAGGGCGATGCCACCTACGGCAAGCTGACCCTGAAGTTCATCTGCACCACCGGCAA
GCTGCCCGTGCCCTGGCCCACCCTCGTGACCACCCTGACCTACGGCGTGCAGTGCTTCAGCCGCTACCCC
GACCACATGAAGCAGCACGACTTCTTCAAGTCCGCCATGCCCGAAGGCTACGTCCAGGAGCGCACCATCT
TCTTCAAGGACGACGGCAACTACAAGACCCGCGCCGAGGTGAAGTTCGAGGGCGACACCCTGGTGAACCG
CATCGAGCTGAAGGGCATCGACTTCAAGGAGGACGGCAACATCCTGGGGCACAAGCTGGAGTACAACTAC
AACAGCCACAACGTCTATATCATGGCCGACAAGCAGAAGAACGGCATCAAGGTGAACTTCAAGATCCGCC
ACAACATCGAGGACGGCAGCGTGCAGCTCGCCGACCACTACCAGCAGAACACCCCCATCGGCGACGGCCC
CGTGCTGCTGCCCGACAACCACTACCTGAGCACCCAGTCCGCCCTGAGCAAAGACCCCAACGAGAAGCGC
GATCACATGGTCCTGCTGGAGTTCGTGACCGCCGCCGGGATCACTCTCGGCATGGACGAGCTGTACAAGT
AATCTAGAGACCCAGCTTTCTTGTACAAAGTTGGCATTATAAGAAAGCATTGCTTATCAATTTGTTGCAA
CGAACAGGTCACTATCAGTCAAAATAAAATCATTATTTGCCATCCAGCTGCAGCTCTGGCCCGTGTCTCA
AAATCTCTGATGTTACATTGCACAAGATAAAAATATATCATCATGAACAATAAAACTGTCTGCTTACATA
AACAGTAATACAAGGGGTGTTATGAGCCATATTCAACGGGAAACGTCGAGGCCGCGATTAAATTCCAACA
TGGATGCTGATTTATATGGGTATAAATGGGCTCGCGATAATGTCGGGCAATCAGGTGCGACAATCTATCG
CTTGTATGGGAAGCCCGATGCGCCAGAGTTGTTTCTGAAACATGGCAAAGGTAGCGTTGCCAATGATGTT
ACAGATGAGATGGTCAGACTAAACTGGCTGACGGAATTTATGCCTCTTCCGACCATCAAGCATTTTATCC
GTACTCCTGATGATGCATGGTTACTCACCACTGCGATCCCCGGAAAAACAGCATTCCAGGTATTAGAAGA
ATATCCTGATTCAGGTGAAAATATTGTTGATGCGCTGGCAGTGTTCCTGCGCCGGTTGCATTCGATTCCT
GTTTGTAATTGTCCTTTTAACAGCGATCGCGTATTTCGTCTCGCTCAGGCGCAATCACGAATGAATAACG
GTTTGGTTGATGCGAGTGATTTTGATGACGAGCGTAATGGCTGGCCTGTTGAACAAGTCTGGAAAGAAAT
GCATAAACTTTTGCCATTCTCACCGGATTCAGTCGTCACTCATGGTGATTTCTCACTTGATAACCTTATT
TTTGACGAGGGGAAATTAATAGGTTGTATTGATGTTGGACGAGTCGGAATCGCAGACCGATACCAGGATC
TTGCCATCCTATGGAACTGCCTCGGTGAGTTTTCTCCTTCATTACAGAAACGGCTTTTTCAAAAATATGG
TATTGATAATCCTGATATGAATAAATTGCAGTTTCATTTGATGCTCGATGAGTTTTTCTAATCAGAATTG
GTTAATTGGTTGTAACACTGGCAGAGCATTACGCTGACTTGACGGGACGGCGCAAGCTCATGACCAAAAT
CCCTTAACGTGAGTTTTCGTTCCACTGAGCGTCAGACCCCGTAGAAAAGATCAAAGGATCTTCTTGAGAT
CCTTTTTTTCTGCGCGTAATCTGCTGCTTGCAAACAAAAAAACCACCGCTACCAGCGGTGGTTTGTTTGC
CGGATCAAGAGCTACCAACTCTTTTTCCGAAGGTAACTGGCTTCAGCAGAGCGCAGATACCAAATACTGT
CCTTCTAGTGTAGCCGTAGTTAGGCCACCACTTCAAGAACTCTGTAGCACCGCCTACATACCTCGCTCTG
CTAATCCTGTTACCAGTGGCTGCTGCCAGTGGCGATAAGTCGTGTCTTACCGGGTTGGACTCAAGACGAT
AGTTACCGGATAAGGCGCAGCGGTCGGGCTGAACGGGGGGTTCGTGCACACAGCCCAGCTTGGAGCGAAC
GACCTACACCGAACTGAGATACCTACAGCGTGAGCTATGAGAAAGCGCCACGCTTCCCGAAGGGAGAAAG
GCGGACAGGTATCCGGTAAGCGGCAGGGTCGGAACAGGAGAGCGCACGAGGGAGCTTCCAGGGGGAAACG
CCTGGTATCTTTATAGTCCTGTCGGGTTTCGCCACCTCTGACTTGAGCGTCGATTTTTGTGATGCTCGTC
AGGGGGGCGGAGCCTATGGAAAAACGCCAGCAACGCGGCCTTTTTACGGTTCCTGGCCTTTTGCTGGCCT
TTTGCTCACATGTT
