>Addgene plasmid #53260 | pEntry Tshld(FKBP F36V)-GFP | addgene partial sequence | sequence record 83941 | pENTR1A-3 5'-GTAACATCAGAGATTTTGAGACAC-3'
GCTGGATGGCAAATAATGATTTTATTTTGACTGATAGTGACCTGTTCGTTGCAACAAATTGATAAGCAAT
GCTTTCTTATAATGCCAACTTTGTACAAGAAAGCTGGGTCTCTAGATTACTTGTACAGCTCGTCCATGCC
GAGAGTGATCCCGGCGGCGGTCACGAACTCCAGCAGGACCATGTGATCGCGCTTCTCGTTGGGGTCTTTG
CTCAGGGCGGACTGGGTGCTCAGGTAGTGGTTGTCGGGCAGCAGCACGGGGCCGTCGCCGATGGGGGTGT
TCTGCTGGTAGTGGTCGGCGAGCTGCACGCTGCCGTCCTCGATGTTGTGGCGGATCTTGAAGTTCACCTT
GATGCCGTTCTTCTGCTTGTCGGCCATGATATAGACGTTGTGGCTGTTGTAGTTGTACTCCAGCTTGTGC
CCCAGGATGTTGCCGTCCTCCTTGAAGTCGATGCCCTTCAGCTCGATGCGGTTCACCAGGGTGTCGCCCT
CGAACTTCACCTCGGCGCGGGTCTTGTAGTTGCCGTCGTCCTTGAAGAAGATGGTGCGCTCCTGGACGTA
GCCTTCGGGCATGGCGGACTTGAAGAAGTCGTGCTGCTTCATGTGGTCGGGGTAGCGGCTGAAGCACTGC
ACGCCGTAGGTCAGGGTGGTCACGAGGGTGGGCCAGGGCACGGGCAGCTTGCCGGTGGTGCAGATGAACT
TCAGGGTCAGCTTGCCGTAGGTGGCATCGCCCTCGCCCTCGCCGGACACGCTGAACTTGTGGCCGTTTAC
GTCGCCGTCCAGCTCGACCAGGATGGGCACCACCCCGGTGAACAGCTCCTCGCCCTTGCTCACCATGAAT
TCCGCGTAGTCTGGCACGTCGTAGGGGTACATACCACCGCGGAGTCTCAAGACCAGATGTAAGGTGGACT
CCTTCTGAATGTTGTAATCAGACAGCGTTCTACCGTCTTCTAGCTGCTTACCGGCAAAGATCAATCTTTG
TTGATCTGGAGGGATACCGCTGCCGCCGCCGCTGCCGCCGCCGCTGCCGCCGCCGCTGCCGCCGCCGGTA
CCTTCCG
