>Addgene plasmid #53260 | pEntry Tshld(FKBP F36V)-GFP | addgene partial sequence | sequence record 83942 | pCR8_F1 5'-ttgatgcctggcagttccct-3'
CATGGATCTCGGGCCCCAAATAATGATTTTATTTTGACTGATAGTGACCTGTTCGTTGCAACACATTGAT
GAGCAATGCTTTTTTATAATGCCAACTTTGTACAAAAAAGCAGGCTATGGACTACAAAGACGATGACGAT
AAAATGGCTTCCAGAATCCTCTGGCATGAGATGTGGCATGAAGGCCTGGAAGAGGCATCTCGTTTGTACT
TTGGGGAAAGGAACGTGAAAGGCATGTTTGAGGTGCTGGAGCCCTTGCATGCTATGATGGAACGGGGCCC
CCAGACTCTGAAGGAAACATCCTTTAATCAGGCCTATGGTCGAGATTTAATGGAGGCCCAAGAGTGGTGC
AGGAAGTACATGAAATCAGGGAATGTCAAGGACCTCCTCCAAGCCTGGGACCTCTATTATCATGTGTTCC
GACGAATCTCAAAGGGTACCGGCGGCGGCAGCGGCGGCGGCAGCGGCGGCGGCAGCGGCGGCGGCAGCAT
GCAGATCTTCGTGAAGACCCTGACTGGTAAGACCGGCACCCTGGAGGTGGAGCCCAGTGACACCATCGAG
AATGTCAAGGCAAAGATCCAAGATAAGGAAGGCATCCCTGGCGGCGAGGGCAGGGGCTCCCTGCTGACCT
GCGGCGACGTGGAGGAGAACCCCGGCCCCATGCTCGAGATGGGAGTGCAGGTGGAAACCATCTCCCCAGG
AGACGGGCGCACCTTCCCCAAGCGCGGCCAGACCTGCGTGGTGCACTACACCGGGATGCTTGAAGATGGA
AAGAAAGTGGATTCCTCCCGGGACAGAAACAAGCCCTTTAAGTTTATGCTAGGCAAGCAGGAGGTGATCC
GAGGCTGGGAAGAAGGGGTTGCCCAGATGAGTGTGGGTCAGAGAGCCAAACTGACTATATCTCCAGATTA
TGCCTATGGTGCCACTGGGCACCCAGGCATCATCCCACCACATGCCACTCTCGTCTTCGATGTGGAGCTT
CTAAAACCGGAAGGTACCGGCGGCGGCAGCGGCGGCGGCAGCGGCGGCGGCAGCGGCGGCGGCA
