>Addgene plasmid #53260 | pEntry Tshld(FKBP F36V)-GFP | addgene partial sequence | sequence record 83943 | EGFP-N 5'-CGTCGCCGTCCAGCTCGACCAG-3'
CCGGTGAACAGCTCCTCGCCCTTGCTCACCATGAATTCCGCGTAGTCTGGCACGTCGTAGGGGTACATAC
CACCGCGGAGTCTCAAGACCAGATGTAAGGTGGACTCCTTCTGAATGTTGTAATCAGACAGCGTTCTACC
GTCTTCTAGCTGCTTACCGGCAAAGATCAATCTTTGTTGATCTGGAGGGATACCGCTGCCGCCGCCGCTG
CCGCCGCCGCTGCCGCCGCCGCTGCCGCCGCCGGTACCTTCCGGTTTTAGAAGCTCCACATCGAAGACGA
GAGTGGCATGTGGTGGGATGATGCCTGGGTGCCCAGTGGCACCATAGGCATAATCTGGAGATATAGTCAG
TTTGGCTCTCTGACCCACACTCATCTGGGCAACCCCTTCTTCCCAGCCTCGGATCACCTCCTGCTTGCCT
AGCATAAACTTAAAGGGCTTGTTTCTGTCCCGGGAGGAATCCACTTTCTTTCCATCTTCAAGCATCCCGG
TGTAGTGCACCACGCAGGTCTGGCCGCGCTTGGGGAAGGTGCGCCCGTCTCCTGGGGAGATGGTTTCCAC
CTGCACTCCCATCTCGAGCATGGGGCCGGGGTTCTCCTCCACGTCGCCGCAGGTCAGCAGGGAGCCCCTG
CCCTCGCCGCCAGGGATGCCTTCCTTATCTTGGATCTTTGCCTTGACATTCTCGATGGTGTCACTGGGCT
CCACCTCCAGGGTGCCGGTCTTACCAGTCAGGGTCTTCACGAAGATCTGCATGCTGCCGCCGCCGCTGCC
GCCGCCGCTGCCGCCGCCGCTGCCGCCGCCGGTACCCTTTGAGATTCGTCGGAACACATGATAATAGAGG
TCCCAGGCTTGGAGGAGGTCCTTGACATTCCCTGATTTCATGTACTTCCTGCACCACTCTTGGGCCTCCA
TTAAATCTCGACCATAGGCCTGATTAAAGGATGTTTCCTTCAGAGTCTGGGGGCCCCGTTCCATCATAGC
ATGCAAGGGCTCCAGCACCTCAAACATGCCTTTCACGTTCCTTTCCCCAAAGTACAAACGAGATGCCTCT
TCCAGGCCTTCATGCCACATCTCATGCCAGAGGATTCTGGAAGCCATTTTATCG
